Addgene plasmid #58239: PLEXIN A4
Purpose: Riboprobe for in vitro transcription of Plexin A4
Depositing lab: Christiana Ruhrberg. Depositing organization: University College London. Publication: Plexin A3 and plexin A4 convey semaphorin signals during facial nerve development. Schwarz Q, Waimey KE, Golding M, Takamatsu H, Kumanogoh A, Fujisawa H, Cheng HJ, Ruhrberg C. Dev Biol. 2008 Dec 1;324(1):1-9. doi: 10.1016/j.ydbio.2008.08.020. Epub 2008 Sep 3. PubMed 18804103.
Backbone
  Vector backbone: pBS KS+
  Vector type: Bacterial Expression
Growth in bacteria
  Bacterial resistance: Ampicillin, 100 μg/mL
  Growth temperature: 37°C
  Growth strain: DH5alpha
  Copy number: High Copy
Gene/Insert
  Gene/Insert name: Plexin A4
  Species: M. musculus (mouse)
  Entrez Gene: Plxna4 (a.k.a. 9330117B14, Pl, Plxa4, mKIAA1550)
  Cloning method: Restriction Enzyme; 5′ cloning site SalI (not destroyed); 3′ cloning site NotI (not destroyed)
  Sequencing primers: 5′ T7; 3′ SP6
Terms and licenses: Academic/Nonprofit Terms; Industry Terms: Not Available to Industry
Depositor comments: cDNA from expressed sequence tag (EST) IMAGE clones (Invitrogen), clone ID 4316766. For antisense RNA transcription, use SalI and T7.
How to cite: PLEXIN A4 was a gift from Christiana Ruhrberg (Addgene plasmid # 58239 ; http://n2t.net/addgene:58239 ; RRID:Addgene_58239)
