[The description below was written by a language model from this plasmid's Addgene catalogue record.]
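Description:
PLEXIN A4 is a riboprobe template plasmid built on the pBS KS+ (pBluescript KS+) backbone, a small high-copy bacterial cloning phagemid that is propagated in E. coli under ampicillin selection. Although catalogued as a bacterial expression vector, its stated function is not protein production but in vitro transcription of RNA from the cloned insert. No feature table accompanies the record, so the exact arrangement of backbone elements is not documented here. Vectors of this family generally have a polylinker flanked by opposing bacteriophage RNA polymerase promoters, which allow run-off transcription of either strand.

The insert is mouse Plexin A4 (Plxna4) cDNA, derived from an expressed sequence tag IMAGE clone and placed between SalI and NotI sites, both of which remain intact. Plexin A4 is a semaphorin receptor component involved in axon guidance. The record does not state the insert length or which part of the transcript it covers. According to the depositor's notes, antisense RNA is made by linearising with SalI and transcribing with T7 polymerase, which gives a probe complementary to the endogenous mRNA. The listed sequencing primers are T7 and SP6. The SP6 entry is somewhat unusual for a standard pBluescript backbone, which normally carries T3 opposite T7, and the record does not resolve this. The associated work concerns plexin A3 and A4 signalling in facial nerve development, so the probe is probably used to detect Plxna4 expression by in situ hybridisation in mouse tissue, though the record does not name this application.
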