>Addgene plasmid #58239 | PLEXIN A4 | addgene partial sequence | sequence record 90892 | T7 5'-TAATACGACTCACTATAGGG-3'
CTCTAGACAACACACAAGGCTCTGGCAATGGACCTTTGACTATGGTCATGATGCATTTGAACTTGGGGTG
AATAGAGAACAACTCATTGTTGCTTCTGGCATAGATGATATTCTTTTTCCTCTTCTCTCTCTCCGTATTA
CATTTCTGCTATTAGGAACCAGGTTAGGTAACGTAGGAGCATCTCCATGGTGGAATGTAACTGTTAGCTT
TCCTGTCTGACTTTTCACAGGAAAGGGAGGAAGGTCTGTATGGACATTTGGAAGGCCTCCAAGGATATTA
GAAGGGGACAGAAGGCTGCTGGACATCAAACAGGTAGGCAGCGGCCCCTGAGAGAGCATCTTTAAATTTC
CACTGGTCCCCAGTCCAACATCAGTAGGAGGCAAGGCCTTTATCTCACAGTTACAAAGCACCCAGGCCTA
CTGCCTGGCCTCTTGTTGTTGAGTGTGTTGAACGGGAGATCCGAGTGATATCTCCTACTTCAGATAATAC
TGAGCTCACAGTTGCTTCCTGAAGCCAGGTTTTGGACCACAGTGGAGATTCTCAAAGCAAAGGTGAAGTA
GCAGCATAGGAATGTTCTGTCCTCAGCTCCTCATCCTTTCTGAGCCCTGCCATTGATGCATGGGGCCAGG
AGCAGCTGGGAGGGAGCCTGACTCTGAGATCTGGTCAGGTACCTCACTATGGCCTGGCCATCCCTAAACT
GATGGAGGGTCAGTGGTGTGGTCCAATCCCGCTGGCAGAGCAACTGAAAGAGATGGGGCTCC
