>Addgene plasmid #58239 | PLEXIN A4 | addgene partial sequence | sequence record 90893 | T3 5'-GCAATTAACCCTCACTAAAGG-3'
GATTATCATCTTTACCAAGTGCAAGTTCCGACAGGCATCAGCAGCAATCCCCAAGCAGCGCCGTCTCTCC
TTTCATTTCTCTGCCTCTTCTGTCTCTCCCTCCTTCCGGAGCCCCATCTCTTTCAGTTGCTCTGCCAGCG
GGATTGGACCACACCACTGACCCTCCATCAGTTTAGGGATGGCCAGGCCATAGTGAGGTACCTGACCAGA
TCTCAGAGTCAGGCTCCCTCCCAGCTGCTCCTGGCCCCATGCATCAATGGCAGGGCTCAGAAAGGATGAG
GAGCTGAGGACAGAACATTCCTATGCTGCTACTTCACCTTTGCTTTGAGAATCTCCACTGTGGTCCAAAA
CCTGGCTTCAGGAAGCAACTGTGAGCTCAGTATTATCTGAAGTAGGAGATATCACTCGGATCTCCCGTTC
AACACACTCAACAACAAGAGGCCAGGCAGTAGGCCTGGGTGCTTTGTAACTGTGAGATAAAGGCCTTGCC
TCCTACTGATGTTGGACTGGGGACCAGTGGAAATTTAAAGATGCTCTCTCAGGGGCCGCTGCCTACCTGT
TTGATGTCCAGCAGCCTTCTGTCCCCTTCTAATATCCTTGGAGGCCTTCCAAATGTCCATACAGACCTTC
CTCCCTTTCCTG
